>Addgene plasmid #1954 | pFastBac1 Flag BAF155 b | addgene partial sequence | sequence record 16926 | 1954 with polyhedrin-F
TTTTGTATAAAAAACCTATAAATATTCCGGATTATTCATACCGTCCCACCATCGGGCGCGGATCCCGGTC
CGAAGCGCGCGGAATTCAAAGGCCTACGTCGAGATCCATTGTGCTCTAAAGGATGGCCGCAGCGGCGGGC
GGCGGCGGGCCGGGGACAGCGGTAGGCGCCACGGGCTCGGGGATTGCGGCGGCAGCCGCAGGCCTAGCTG
TTTATCGACGGAAGGATGGGGGCCCGGCCACCAAGTTTTGGGAGAGCCCGGAGACGGTGTCCCAGCTGGA
TTCGGTGCGGGTCTGGCTGGGCAAGCACTACAAGAAGTATGTTCATGCGGATGCTCCTACCAATAAAACA
CTGGCTGGGCTGGTGGTGCAGCTTCTTCAGTTCCAGGAAGATGCCTTTGGGAAGCATGTCACCAACCCGG
CCTTCACCAAACTCCCTGCAAAGTGTTTCATGGATTTCAAAGCTGGAGGCGCCTTATGTCACATTCTTGG
GGCTGCTTACAAGTATAAAAATGAACAGGGATGGCGGAGGTTTGACCTACAGAACCCATCTCGAATGGAT
CGTAATGTGGAAATGTTTATGAACATTGAAAAAACATTGGTGCAGAACAATTGTTTGACCAGACCCAACA
TCTACCTCATTCCAGACATTGATCTGAAGTTGGCTAACAAATTGAAAGATATCATCAAACGACATCAGGG
AACATTTACGGATGAGAAGTCAAAAGCTTCCCACCACATTTACCCATATTCTTCCTCACAAGACGATGAA
GAATGGTTGAGACCGGTGATGAGAAAAGAGAAGCAAGTGTTAGTGCATTGGGGCTTTTACCCAGACAGCT
ATGATACTTGGGTCCATAGTAATGATGTTGATGCTGAAATTGAAGATC
