>Addgene plasmid #1954 | pFastBac1 Flag BAF155 b | addgene partial sequence | sequence record 113775 | SV40pA-R 5'-GAAATTTGTGATGCTATTGC-3'
TTCAGGTTCAGGGGGAGGTGTGGGAGGTTTTTTAAAGCAAGTAAAACCTCTACAAATGTGGTATGGCTGA
TTATGATCCTCTAGTACTTCTCGACAAGCTTGGTACCGCATGCCTACTACTTATCGTCGTCATCCTTATA
GTCAGGAGCAGCTGAGGCTGGCGGGCCAGGAGCAGGAGGCGGAGGGACCCCATCTGCAGGTGGTGGTGGC
GGTGGCTGCTGCTGTGGTGGAGGGGGATACACGCCGTTAGGTGCTGTCAGGGGTACCCGGGGTCCTAAGA
TGTTTCCTGGCATTGGTGGCATGCCAGGAGGGGTAGGGCCACTCCCAGAGGGGTGGATGTTGGCTGCAAC
AGTGGGAATCATGCGGCCTGGCATGTGCTGCCCGGGCATCATGGAACCTGGGCCTGGTATCTGACCTGGC
TGGGGTGGATGAGGTGGTGGCATCTGGTGGTGCATCAGAGGGTAGGGAGGGGGCTGTTGATGAGGCATCA
TGCCAGGGTGCCCTGCTGCTCCAAGTGGGGCCAGGCCAGGTCCTCCTGAGTGCTGGTGTGCCTGTTGAGG
GTTCTGGCCATGCTGATGCTGTTCCATTTGCTGTCGTGCTCGTAATTCAGCATACTTCAGCTGTTCCATG
TGGAAGTTTTGGCGTTCAGTAAGCAACTGCTGCCTCTGTTGTTCTAGAGCTTCTTTCTCTCTGTCCATGA
TAGTTTCCAGCTCTTCAAAATGTCGAAGTTTGATCTCTAGTTTCTTCATTTGTGTCTCAACCAAGAGAGC
TACCAGGGACTTGATCTTTCTTTCTTCCACTGCAGCCAGGTGCTTGGCTTTGGTAGCCGCTGAGGCAAGA
GCAGCTGCTGCGGCTGTGGCAACATTTCCTTC
