[The description below was written by a language model from this plasmid's Addgene catalogue record.]
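Description:
pFastBac1 Flag BAF155 b is a baculovirus donor plasmid for insect-cell expression of human BAF155 (SMARCC1, also called SWI3), a core subunit of the SWI/SNF chromatin remodeling complex. It is built on the Invitrogen pFastBac1 backbone (about 4.8 kb without insert), is maintained at high copy in standard E. coli cloning strains under ampicillin selection, and also carries a gentamicin marker. In the Bac-to-Bac system, the gentamicin marker and the expression cassette are normally transposed together into a baculovirus bacmid by Tn7-mediated transposition, giving recombinant virus that infects insect cells. No feature table is provided, so the promoter is not explicitly recorded. However, pFastBac1 conventionally drives inserts from the strong late polyhedrin promoter, which agrees with the polyhedrin forward sequencing primer listed.

The insert is roughly 4.2 kb and carries a FLAG epitope at the C terminus for immunoaffinity purification and detection. It was cloned by restriction digestion, with a SalI/XhoI junction at the 5′ end that was destroyed and an intact SphI site at the 3′ end. According to the depositor, the cDNA is a composite: a 2.4 kb partial human clone was joined to a 1.8 kb RT-PCR fragment from human liver poly(A) RNA that supplies the missing 3′ coding sequence. The encoded protein is closely related to published BAF155 but differs at a few scattered positions, most of them matching the corresponding BAF170 residues. The depositor's note on the final subcloning step is truncated in the record. The associated work used such constructs to produce individual recombinant subunits for reconstituting a core SWI/SNF remodeling complex.
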