Addgene plasmid #1954: pFastBac1 Flag BAF155 b
Depositing lab: Robert Kingston. Depositing organization: Massachusetts General Hospital. Publication: Reconstitution of a core chromatin remodeling complex from SWI/SNF subunits. Phelan ML, Sif S, Narlikar GJ, Kingston RE. Mol Cell 1999 Feb;3(2):247-53. 10.1016/S1097-2765(00)80315-9 PubMed 10078207.
Backbone
  Vector backbone: pFastBac1
  Backbone manufacturer: Invitrogen
  Backbone size w/o insert (bp): 4775
  Vector type: Insect Expression
  Selectable markers: Gentamicin
Growth in bacteria
  Bacterial resistance: Ampicillin, 100 μg/mL
  Growth temperature: 37°C
  Growth strain: DH5alpha
  Copy number: High Copy
Gene/Insert
  Gene/Insert name: BAF155 (alt name: SWI3)
  Species: H. sapiens (human)
  Insert size (bp): 4200
  Entrez Gene: SMARCC1 (a.k.a. BAF155, CRACC1, Rsc8, SRG3, SWI3)
  Tag / fusion protein: flag (C terminal on insert)
  Cloning method: Restriction Enzyme; 5′ cloning site SalI/XhoI (destroyed during cloning); 3′ cloning site SphI (not destroyed)
  Sequencing primers: 5′ Polyhedrin forward
Terms and licenses: Academic/Nonprofit Terms; Industry Terms: Not Available to Industry
Depositor comments: We constructed a composite full-length cDNA for hSWI3 (BAF155) using a 2.4 kb partial human cDNA that was isolated as described previously and a 1.8 kb RT-PCR-amplified fragment obtained from human liver poly(A) RNA. We consistently isolated the partial hSWI3 cDNA (2.4 kb) from several libraries. It appears that an adenine-rich stretch at the 3' end of these cDNAs hybridizes with the oligo(dt) primers used to create the first strand of the cDNA. An oligo that anneals in the sense direction to the partial cDNA, and an oligo that anneals to the 3' UTR of the highly related hSWI3 clone described previously, BAF155, were used to generate the missing coding sequences. The amplified fragment was inserted into the BamHI and SpeI sites of pBS-5'hSWI3, which contains the partial hSWI3 cDNA. The protein encoded by this complete ORF is highly related to BAF155, except for a few positions scattered throughout the protein. Most of these differences are substitutions of BAF155 sequences with the corresponding sequences of BAF170. To generate pFastBac1-BAF155, an XhoI
How to cite: pFastBac1 Flag BAF155 b was a gift from Robert Kingston (Addgene plasmid # 1954 ; http://n2t.net/addgene:1954 ; RRID:Addgene_1954)
